>Addgene plasmid #129300 | pCMV 3xFLAG-ATG3 14-22 KR | addgene full sequence | sequence record 253002 | Addgene NGS Result
TTTCCCAGTCACGACGTTGTAAAACGACGGCCAGTGCCAAGCTGATCTATACATTGAATCAATATTGGCA
ATTAGCCATATTAGTCATTGGTTATATAGCATAAATCAATATTGGCTATTGGCCATTGCATACGTTGTAT
CTATATCATAATATGTACATTTATATTGGCTCATGTCCAATATGACCGCCATGTTGACATTGATTATTGA
CTAGTTATTAATAGTAATCAATTACGGGGTCATTAGTTCATAGCCCATATATGGAGTTCCGCGTTACATA
ACTTACGGTAAATGGCCCGCCTGGCTGACCGCCCAACGACCCCCGCCCATTGACGTCAATAATGACGTAT
GTTCCCATAGTAACGCCAATAGGGACTTTCCATTGACGTCAATGGGTGGAGTATTTACGGTAAACTGCCC
ACTTGGCAGTACATCAAGTGTATCATATGCCAAGTCCGCCCCCTATTGACGTCAATGACGGTAAATGGCC
CGCCTGGCATTATGCCCAGTACATGACCTTACGGGACTTTCCTACTTGGCAGTACATCTACGTATTAGTC
ATCGCTATTACCATGGTGATGCGGTTTTGGCAGTACACCAATGGGCGTGGATAGCGGTTTGACTCACGGG
GATTTCCAAGTCTCCACCCCATTGACGTCAATGGGAGTTTGTTTTGGCACCAAAATCAACGGGACTTTCC
AAAATGTCGTAATAACCCCGCCCCGTTGACGCAAATGGGCGGTAGGCGTGTACGGTGGGAGGTCTATATA
AGCAGAGCTCGTTTAGTGAACCGTCAGAATTGATCTGGTACCATGGACTACAAAGACCATGACGGTGATT
ATAAAGATCATGACATCGATTACAAGGATGACGATGACAAGCTTACAAGTTTGTACAAAAAAGCAGGCTT
AATGCAGAATGTGATTAATACTGTGAAGGGAAAGGCACTGGAAGTGGCTGAGTACCTGACCCCGGTCCTC
AAGGAATCAAAGTTTAAGGAAACAGGTGTAATTACCCCAGAAGAGTTTGTGGCAGCTGGAGATCACCTAG
TCCACCACTGTCCAACATGGCAATGGGCTACAGGGGAAGAATTGAAAGTGAAGGCATACCTACCAACAGG
CAAACAATTTTTGGTAACCAAAAATGTGCCGTGCTATAAGCGGTGCAAACAGATGGAATATTCAGATGAA
TTGGAAGCTATCATTGAAGAAGATGATGGTGATGGCGGATGGGTAGATACATATCACAACACAGGTATTA
CAGGAATAACGGAAGCCGTTAAAGAGATCACACTGGAAAATAAGGACAATATAAGGCTTCAAGATTGCTC
AGCACTATGTGAAGAGGAAGAAGATGAAGATGAAGGAGAAGCTGCAGATATGGAAGAATATGAAGAGAGT
GGATTGTTGGAAACAGATGAGGCTACCCTAGATACAAGGAGAATAGTAGAAGCTTGTAGAGCCAGAACTG
ATGCTGGCGGTGAAGATGCTATTTTGCAAACCAGAACTTATGACCTTTACATCACTTATGATAGATATTA
CCAGACTCCACGATTATGGTTGTTTGGCTATGATGAGCAACGGCAGCCTTTAACAGTTGAGCACATGTAT
GAAGACATCAGTCAGGATCATGTGAGGAGAACAGTGACCATTGAAAATCACCCTCATCTGCCACCACCTC
CCATGTGTTCAGTTCACCCATGCAGGCATGCTGAGGTGATGAGGAGAATCATTGAGACTGTTGCAGAAGG
AGGGGGAGAACTTGGAGTTCATATGTATCTTCTTATTTTCTTGAGATTTGTACAAGCTGTCATTCCAACA
ATAGAATATGACTACACAAGACACTTCACAATGTAATACCCAGCTTTCTTGTACAAAGTGGTGTGATCTA
GAGGATCCCGGGTGGCATCCCTGTGACCCCTCCCCAGTGCCTCTCCTGGCCCTGGAAGTTGCCACTCCAG
TGCCCACCAGCCTTGTCCTAATAAAATTAAGTTGCATCATTTTGTCTGACTAGGTGTCCTTCTATAATAT
TATGGGGTGGAGGGGGGTGGTATGGAGCAAGGGGCAAGTTGGGAAGACAACCTGTAGGGCCTGCGGGGTC
TATTGGGAACCAAGCTGGAGTGCAGTGGCACAATCTTGGCTCACTGCAATCTCCGCCTCCTGGGTTCAAG
CGATTCTCCTGCCTCAGCCTCCCGAGTTGTTGGGATTCCAGGCATGCATGACCAGGCTCAGCTAATTTTT
GTTTTTTTGGTAGAGACGGGGTTTCACCATATTGGCCAGGCTGGTCTCCAACTCCTAATCTCAGGTGATC
TACCCACCTTGGCCTCCCAAATTGCTGGGATTACAGGCGTGAACCACTGCTCCCTTCCCTGTCCTTCTGA
TTTTAAAATAACTATACCAGCAGGAGGACGTCCAGACACAGCATAGGCTACCTGGCCATGCCCAACCGGT
GGGACATTTGAGTTGCTTGCTTGGCACTGTCCTCTCATGCGTTGGGTCCACTCAGTAGATGCCTGTTGAA
TTGGGTACGCGGCCAGCTTGGCTGTGGAATGTGTGTCAGTTAGGGTGTGGAAAGTCCCCAGGCTCCCCAG
CAGGCAGAAGTATGCAAAGCATGCATCTCAATTAGTCAGCAACCAGGTGTGGAAAGTCCCCAGGCTCCCC
AGCAGGCAGAAGTATGCAAAGCATGCATCTCAATTAGTCAGCAACCATAGTCCCGCCCCTAACTCCGCCC
ATCCCGCCCCTAACTCCGCCCAGTTCCGCCCATTCTCCGCCCCATGGCTGACTAATTTTTTTTATTTATG
CAGAGGCCGAGGCCGCCTCGGCCTCTGAGCTATTCCAGAAGTAGTGAGGAGGCTTTTTTGGAGGCCTAGG
CTTTTGCAAAAAGCTCCTCGATCGAGGAACTGAAAAACCAGAAAGTTAATTCCCTATAGTGAGTCGTATT
AAATTCGTAATCATGTCATAGCTGTTTCCTGTGTGAAATTGTTATCCGCTCACAATTCCACACAACATAC
GAGCCGGAAGCATAAAGTGTAAAGCCTGGGGTGCCTAATGAGCGAGCTAACTCACATTAATTGCGTTGCG
CTCACTGCCCGCTTTCCAGTCGGGAAACCTGTCGTGCCAGCTGCATTAATGAATCGGCCAACGCGCGGGG
AGAGGCGGTTTGCGTATTGGGCGCTCTTCCGCTTCCTCGCTCACTGACTCGCTGCGCTCGGTCGTTCGGC
TGCGGCGAGCGGTATCAGCTCACTCAAAGGCGGTAATACGGTTATCCACAGAATCAGGGGATAACGCAGG
AAAGAACATGTGAGCAAAAGGCCAGCAAAAGGCCAGGAACCGTAAAAAGGCCGCGTTGCTGGCGTTTTTC
CATAGGCTCCGCCCCCCTGACGAGCATCACAAAAATCGACGCTCAAGTCAGAGGTGGCGAAACCCGACAG
GACTATAAAGATACCAGGCGTTTCCCCCTGGAAGCTCCCTCGTGCGCTCTCCTGTTCCGACCCTGCCGCT
TACCGGATACCTGTCCGCCTTTCTCCCTTCGGGAAGCGTGGCGCTTTCTCATAGCTCACGCTGTAGGTAT
CTCAGTTCGGTGTAGGTCGTTCGCTCCAAGCTGGGCTGTGTGCACGAACCCCCCGTTCAGCCCGACCGCT
GCGCCTTATCCGGTAACTATCGTCTTGAGTCCAACCCGGTAAGACACGACTTATCGCCACTGGCAGCAGC
CACTGGTAACAGGATTAGCAGAGCGAGGTATGTAGGCGGTGCTACAGAGTTCTTGAAGTGGTGGCCTAAC
TACGGCTACACTAGAAGAACAGTATTTGGTATCTGCGCTCTGCTGAAGCCAGTTACCTTCGGAAAAAGAG
TTGGTAGCTCTTGATCCGGCAAACAAACCACCGCTGGTAGCGGTGGTTTTTTTGTTTGCAAGCAGCAGAT
TACGCGCAGAAAAAAAGGATCTCAAGAAGATCCTTTGATCTTTTCTACGGGGTCTGACGCTCAGTGGAAC
GAAAACTCACGTTAAGGGATTTTGGTCATGAGATTATCAAAAAGGATCTTCACCTAGATCCTTTTAAATT
AAAAATGAAGTTTTAAATCAATCTAAAGTATATATGAGTAAACTTGGTCTGACAGTTACCAATGCTTAAT
CAGTGAGGCACCTATCTCAGCGATCTGTCTATTTCGTTCATCCATAGTTGCCTGACTCCCCGTCGTGTAG
ATAACTACGATACGGGAGGGCTTACCATCTGGCCCCAGTGCTGCAATGATACCGCGAGACCCACGCTCAC
CGGCTCCAGATTTATCAGCAATAAACCAGCCAGCCGGAAGGGCCGAGCGCAGAAGTGGTCCTGCAACTTT
ATCCGCCTCCATCCAGTCTATTAATTGTTGCCGGGAAGCTAGAGTAAGTAGTTCGCCAGTTAATAGTTTG
CGCAACGTTGTTGCCATTGCTACAGGCATCGTGGTGTCACGCTCGTCGTTTGGTATGGCTTCATTCAGCT
CCGGTTCCCAACGATCAAGGCGAGTTACATGATCCCCCATGTTGTGCAAAAAAGCGGTTAGCTCCTTCGG
TCCTCCGATCGTTGTCAGAAGTAAGTTGGCCGCAGTGTTATCACTCATGGTTATGGCAGCACTGCATAAT
TCTCTTACTGTCATGCCATCCGTAAGATGCTTTTCTGTGACTGGTGAGTACTCAACCAAGTCATTCTGAG
AATAGTGTATGCGGCGACCGAGTTGCTCTTGCCCGGCGTCAATACGGGATAATACCGCGCCACATAGCAG
AACTTTAAAAGTGCTCATCATTGGAAAACGTTCTTCGGGGCGAAAACTCTCAAGGATCTTACCGCTGTTG
AGATCCAGTTCGATGTAACCCACTCGTGCACCCAACTGATCTTCAGCATCTTTTACTTTCACCAGCGTTT
CTGGGTGAGCAAAAACAGGAAGGCAAAATGCCGCAAAAAAGGGAATAAGGGCGACACGGAAATGTTGAAT
ACTCATACTCTTCCTTTTTCAATATTATTGAAGCATTTATCAGGGTTATTGTCTCATGAGCGGATACATA
TTTGAATGTATTTAGAAAAATAAACAAATAGGGGTTCCGCGCACATTTCCCCGAAAAGTGCCACCTG
[124 nt withheld, positions 5108-5231]
C
[91 nt withheld, positions 5233-5323]
A
[49 nt withheld, positions 5325-5373]
CCTTTGACGTTGGAGTCCACGTTCTTT
[37 nt withheld, positions 5401-5437]
ACCCTATCTCGGTCTATTCTTTTGATTTATAAGGGATTTTGCCGATTTCGGCCTATTGGTTAAAAAATGA
GCTGATTTAACAAAAATTTAACGCGAATTTTAACAAAATATTAACGCTTACAATTTCCATTCGCCATTCA
GGCTGCGCAACTGTTGGGAAGGGCGATCGGTGCGGGCCTCTTCGCTATTACGCCAGCTGGCGAAAGGGGG
ATGTGCTGCAAGGCGATTAAGTTGGGTAACGCCAGGGT
Features (pLannotate 1.2.2; 18 found; start..end, strand, type, name):
    196..575     +  enhancer       CMV enhancer: human cytomegalovirus immediate early enhancer
    577..776     +  promoter       CMV promoter: human cytomegalovirus (CMV) immediate early promoter
    816..881     +  CDS            3xFLAG: three tandem FLAG® epitope tags, followed by an enterokinase cleavage site
    885..909     +  protein_bind   attB1: mutant version of attB; recombination site for the Gateway® BP reaction BP Clonase™
    912..1853    +  CDS            ATG3: ATG3_HUMAN - Also known as APG3, APG3L. Experimental evidence at protein level: Swiss-Prot protein existence level 1. E2 conjugating enzyme required for the cytoplasm to vacuole transport (Cvt), autophagy, and mitochondrial homeostasis. Responsible for the E2-like covalent binding of phosphatidylethanolamine to the C- terminal Gly of ATG8-like proteins (GABARAP, GABARAPL1, GABARAPL2 or MAP1LC3A). The ATG12-ATG5 conjugate plays a role of an E3 and promotes the transfer of ATG8-like proteins from ATG3 to phosphatidylethanolamine (PE). This step is required for the membrane association of ATG8-li
   1858..1882    -  protein_bind   attB2: mutant version of attB; recombination site for the Gateway® BP reaction BP Clonase™
   1900..2522    +  polyA_signal   hGH poly(A) signal: human growth hormone polyadenylation signal
   2551..2880    +  promoter       SV40 promoter: SV40 enhancer and early promoter
   2923..2941    -  promoter       T7 promoter: promoter for bacteriophage T7 RNA polymerase
   2979..2995    -  protein_bind   lac operator: The lac repressor binds to the lac operator to inhibit transcription in E. coli. This inhibition can be relieved by adding lactose or isopropyl-β-D-thiogalactopyranoside (IPTG). lac repressor encoded by lacI
   3003..3033    -  promoter       lac promoter: promoter for the E. coli lac operon
   3048..3069    -  protein_bind   CAP binding site: CAP binding activates transcription in the presence of cAMP. E. coli catabolite activator protein
   3082..3174    -  CDS            lacI (fragment): lac repressor; lacI; The lac repressor binds to the lac operator to inhibit transcription in E. coli. This inhibition can be relieved by adding lactose or isopropyl-β-D-thiogalactopyranoside (IPTG).
   3357..3945    -  rep_origin     ori: high-copy-number ColE1/pMB1/pBR322/pUC origin of replication
   4116..4976    -  CDS            AmpR: β-lactamase; bla; confers resistance to ampicillin, carbenicillin, and related antibiotics
   4977..5081    -  promoter       AmpR promoter: bla
   5108..5536    +  rep_origin     f1 ori (sequence partly withheld): f1 bacteriophage origin of replication; arrow indicates direction of (+) strand synthesis
   5567..36      -  CDS            lacZα (fragment) (across the origin): LacZα fragment of β-galactosidase; lacZ fragment
