[The description below was written by a language model from this plasmid's Addgene catalogue record and pLannotate feature annotations shown in this document.]
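Description:
pCMV 3xFLAG-ATG3 14-22 KR is a mammalian expression plasmid built by Gateway cloning into the pCMV-tripleFLAG-Gateway backbone, giving a sequenced construct of about 5.7 kb. It is propagated in E. coli as a high-copy plasmid through a ColE1/pUC-type origin and selected with ampicillin via the β-lactamase gene and its native promoter. An f1 phage origin is also present, along with backbone remnants (lac promoter/operator, CAP site, fragments of lacI and lacZα, and a T7 promoter) that have no evident role in the expression cassette. An SV40 enhancer/early promoter element lies downstream of the cassette, but no mammalian selection marker is annotated, so the plasmid appears suited to transient transfection rather than drug selection.

The payload is human ATG3, the E2-like conjugating enzyme that transfers ATG8-family proteins (LC3/GABARAP) onto phosphatidylethanolamine during autophagy. Transcription is driven by the CMV immediate-early enhancer and promoter and terminated by the human growth hormone polyadenylation signal. The backbone supplies an N-terminal 3xFLAG tag, which includes an enterokinase cleavage site. This tag is joined to the ATG3 coding sequence through the attB1 site left by recombination, and attB2 follows the insert. In this variant the last nine lysines of ATG3 (the fourteenth to twenty-second, as the name indicates) are changed to arginine, removing those residues as potential acceptor sites for lysine-linked modification. The associated study concerns attachment of LC3/GABARAP proteins to other cellular proteins and its reversal by ATG4 proteases, so the construct most likely serves, probably alongside other ATG3 variants, to map which lysines are modified, with detection or pulldown through the FLAG tag.
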