Addgene plasmid #129300: pCMV 3xFLAG-ATG3 14-22 KR
Purpose: Expresses pCMV 3xFLAG-ATG3 14-22 KR (last nine lysines mutated to arginine) in mammalian cells
Depositing lab: Robin Ketteler. Depositing organization: University College London. Publication: Human ATG4 autophagy proteases counteract attachment of ubiquitin-like LC3/GABARAP proteins to other cellular proteins. Agrotis A, von Chamier L, Oliver H, Kiso K, Singh T, Ketteler R. J Biol Chem. 2019 Jul 17. pii: AC119.009977. doi: 10.1074/jbc.AC119.009977. PubMed 31315929.
Backbone
  Vector backbone: pCMV-tripleFLAG-Gateway
  Backbone size w/o insert (bp): 4711
  Vector type: Mammalian Expression
Growth in bacteria
  Bacterial resistance: Ampicillin, 100 μg/mL
  Growth temperature: 37°C
  Growth strain: DH5alpha
  Copy number: High Copy
Gene/Insert
  Gene/Insert name: Ubiquitin-like-conjugating enzyme ATG3
  Species: H. sapiens (human)
  Mutation: changed last 9 Lysine residues to Arginine
  Entrez Gene: ATG3 (a.k.a. APG3, APG3-LIKE, APG3L, PC3-96, hApg3)
  Promoter: CMV
  Tag / fusion protein: 3xFLAG (N terminal on backbone)
  Cloning method: Gateway Cloning
  Sequencing primers: 5′ CMVF_pCDNA3; 3′ hGH-PA-R
Terms and licenses: Academic/Nonprofit Terms; Industry Terms: Not Available to Industry
How to cite: pCMV 3xFLAG-ATG3 14-22 KR was a gift from Robin Ketteler (Addgene plasmid # 129300 ; http://n2t.net/addgene:129300 ; RRID:Addgene_129300)
